>Addgene plasmid #240634 | pEM184_30x147bp_Widom601 | addgene full sequence | sequence record 481112 | Addgene NGS Result
ATGAGCCATATTCAACGGGAAACGTCGAGGCCGCGATTAAATTCCAACATGGATGCTGATTTATATGGGT
ATAAATGGGCTCGCGATAATGTCGGGCAATCAGGTGCGACAATCTATCGCTTGTATGGGAAGCCCGATGC
GCCAGAGTTGTTTCTGAAACATGGCAAAGGTAGCGTTGCCAATGATGTTACAGATGAGATGGTCAGACTA
AACTGGCTGACGGAATTTATGCCTCTTCCGACCATCAAGCATTTTATCCGTACTCCTGATGATGCATGGT
TACTCACCACTGCGATCCCCGGAAAAACAGCATTCCAGGTATTAGAAGAATATCCTGATTCAGGTGAAAA
TATTGTTGATGCGCTGGCAGTGTTCCTGCGCCGGTTGCATTCGATTCCTGTTTGTAATTGTCCTTTTAAC
AGCGATCGCGTATTTCGTCTCGCTCAGGCGCAATCACGAATGAATAACGGTTTGGTTGATGCGAGTGATT
TTGATGACGAGCGTAATGGCTGGCCTGTTGAACAAGTCTGGAAAGAAATGCATAAACTTTTGCCATTCTC
ACCGGATTCAGTCGTCACTCATGGTGATTTCTCACTTGATAACCTTATTTTTGACGAGGGGAAATTAATA
GGTTGTATTGATGTTGGACGAGTCGGAATCGCAGACCGATACCAGGATCTTGCCATCCTATGGAACTGCC
TCGGTGAGTTTTCTCCTTCATTACAGAAACGGCTTTTTCAAAAATATGGTATTGATAATCCTGATATGAA
TAAATTGCAGTTTCATTTGATGCTCGATGAGTTTTTCTAATCAGAATTGGTTAATTGGTTGTAACACTGG
CAGAGCATTACGCTGACTTGACGGGACGGCGCAAGCTCATGACCAAAATCCCTTAACGTGAGTTACGCGT
CGTTCCACTGAGCGTCAGACCCCGTAGAAAAGATCAAAGGATCTTCTTGAGATCCTTTTTTTCTGCGCGT
AATCTGCTGCTTGCAAACAAAAAAACCACCGCTACCAGCGGTGGTTTGTTTGCCGGATCAAGAGCTACCA
ACTCTTTTTCCGAAGGTAACTGGCTTCAGCAGAGCGCAGATACCAAATACTGTTCTTCTAGTGTAGCCGT
AGTTAGGCCACCACTTCAAGAACTCTGTAGCACCGCCTACATACCTCGCTCTGCTAATCCTGTTACCAGT
GGCTGCTGCCAGTGGCGATAAGTCGTGTCTTACCGGGTTGGACTCAAGACGATAGTTACCGGATAAGGCG
CAGCGGTCGGGCTGAACGGGGGGTTCGTGCACACAGCCCAGCTTGGAGCGAACGACCTACACCGAACTGA
GATACCTACAGCGTGAGCTATGAGAAAGCGCCACGCTTCCCGAAGGGAGAAAGGCGGACAGGTATCCGGT
AAGCGGCAGGGTCGGAACAGGAGAGCGCACGAGGGAGCTTCCAGGGGGAAACGCCTGGTATCTTTATAGT
CCTGTCGGGTTTCGCCACCTCTGACTTGAGCGTCGATTTTTGTGATGCTCGTCAGGGGGGCGGAGCCTAT
GGAAAAACGCCAGCAACGCGGCCTTTTTACGGTTCCTGGCCTTTTGCTGGCCTTTTGCTCACATGTTCTT
TCCTGCGTTATCCCCTGATTCTGTGGATAACCGTATTACCGCCTTTGAGTGAGCTGATACCGCTCGCCGC
AGCCGAACGACCGAGCGCAGCGAGTCAGTGAGCGAGGAAGCGCATATGAGCGCCCAATACGCAAACCGCC
TCTCCCCGCGCGTTGGCCGATTCATTAATGCAGCTGGCACGACAGGTTTCCCGACTGGAAAGCGGGCAGT
GAGCGCAACGCAATTAATACGCGTACCGCTAGCCAGGAAGAGTTTGTAGAAACGCAAAAAGGCCATCCGT
CAGGATGGCCTTCTGCTTAGTTTGATGCCTGGCAGTTTATGGCGGGCGTCCTGCCCGCCACCCTCCGGGC
CGTTGCTTCACAACGTTCAAATCCGCTCCCGGCGGATTTGTCCTACTCAGGAGAGCGTTCACCGACAAAC
AACAGATAAAACGAAAGGCCCAGTCTTCCGACTGAGCCTTTCGTTTTATTTGATGCCTGGCAGTTCCCTA
CTCTCGCGTTAACGCTAGCATGGATGTTTTCCCAGTCACGACGTTGTAAAACGACGGCCAGTGAGCGCGC
GTAATACGACTCACTATAGGGCGAATTGGGTACCTAACGGAGATCTGATATCGAGAATCCCGGTGCCGAG
GCCGCTCAATTGGTCGTAGACAGCTCTAGCACCGCTTAAACGCACGTACGCGCTGTCCCCCGCGTTTTAA
CCGCCAAGGGGATTACTCCCTAGTCTCCAGGCACGTGTCAGATATATACATCCGATATCGGATCTGATAT
CGAGAATCCCGGTGCCGAGGCCGCTCAATTGGTCGTAGACAGCTCTAGCACCGCTTAAACGCACGTACGC
GCTGTCCCCCGCGTTTTAACCGCCAAGGGGATTACTCCCTAGTCTCCAGGCACGTGTCAGATATATACAT
CCGATATCGGATCCACTAGTTCTAGAGCGGCCGCCACCGCGGTGGAGCTCCAGCTTTTGTTCCCTTTAGT
GAGGGTTAATTGCGCGCTTGGCGTAATCATGGTCATAGCTGTTTCCTGGCAGCTCTGGCCCGTGTCTCAA
AATCTCTGATGTTACATTGCACAAGATAAAAATATATCATCATGAACAATAAAACTGTCTGCTTACATAA
ACAGTAATACAAGGGGTGTT
Features (pLannotate 1.2.2; 9 found; start..end, strand, type, name):
      1..810     +  CDS            KanR: aminoglycoside phosphotransferase; aph(3')-Ia; confers resistance to kanamycin in bacteria or G418 (Geneticin®) in eukaryotes
    957..1545    +  rep_origin     ori: high-copy-number ColE1/pMB1/pBR322/pUC origin of replication
   1730..1822    +  CDS            lacI (fragment): lac repressor; lacI; The lac repressor binds to the lac operator to inhibit transcription in E. coli. This inhibition can be relieved by adding lactose or isopropyl-β-D-thiogalactopyranoside (IPTG).
   1877..1904    -  terminator     rrnB T2 terminator: transcription terminator T2 from the E. coli rrnB gene
   2036..2079    +  terminator     rrnB T1 terminator: Escherichia coli rrnB; transcription terminator T1 from the E. coli rrnB gene
   2126..2164    -  CDS            lacZα (fragment): LacZα fragment of β-galactosidase; lacZ fragment
   2172..2190    +  promoter       T7 promoter: promoter for bacteriophage T7 RNA polymerase
   2529..2570    -  misc_feature   MCS (fragment): pBluescript multiple cloning site
   2583..2601    -  promoter       T3 promoter: promoter for bacteriophage T3 RNA polymerase
