>Addgene plasmid #240634 | pEM184_30x147bp_Widom601 | addgene full sequence | sequence record 485125 | Addgene Long Read Sequencing Result
ATGAGCCATATTCAACGGGAAACGTCGAGGCCGCGATTAAATTCCAACATGGATGCTGATTTATATGGGT
ATAAATGGGCTCGCGATAATGTCGGGCAATCAGGTGCGACAATCTATCGCTTGTATGGGAAGCCCGATGC
GCCAGAGTTGTTTCTGAAACATGGCAAAGGTAGCGTTGCCAATGATGTTACAGATGAGATGGTCAGACTA
AACTGGCTGACGGAATTTATGCCTCTTCCGACCATCAAGCATTTTATCCGTACTCCTGATGATGCATGGT
TACTCACCACTGCGATCCCCGGAAAAACAGCATTCCAGGTATTAGAAGAATATCCTGATTCAGGTGAAAA
TATTGTTGATGCGCTGGCAGTGTTCCTGCGCCGGTTGCATTCGATTCCTGTTTGTAATTGTCCTTTTAAC
AGCGATCGCGTATTTCGTCTCGCTCAGGCGCAATCACGAATGAATAACGGTTTGGTTGATGCGAGTGATT
TTGATGACGAGCGTAATGGCTGGCCTGTTGAACAAGTCTGGAAAGAAATGCATAAACTTTTGCCATTCTC
ACCGGATTCAGTCGTCACTCATGGTGATTTCTCACTTGATAACCTTATTTTTGACGAGGGGAAATTAATA
GGTTGTATTGATGTTGGACGAGTCGGAATCGCAGACCGATACCAGGATCTTGCCATCCTATGGAACTGCC
TCGGTGAGTTTTCTCCTTCATTACAGAAACGGCTTTTTCAAAAATATGGTATTGATAATCCTGATATGAA
TAAATTGCAGTTTCATTTGATGCTCGATGAGTTTTTCTAATCAGAATTGGTTAATTGGTTGTAACACTGG
CAGAGCATTACGCTGACTTGACGGGACGGCGCAAGCTCATGACCAAAATCCCTTAACGTGAGTTACGCGT
CGTTCCACTGAGCGTCAGACCCCGTAGAAAAGATCAAAGGATCTTCTTGAGATCCTTTTTTTCTGCGCGT
AATCTGCTGCTTGCAAACAAAAAAACCACCGCTACCAGCGGTGGTTTGTTTGCCGGATCAAGAGCTACCA
ACTCTTTTTCCGAAGGTAACTGGCTTCAGCAGAGCGCAGATACCAAATACTGTTCTTCTAGTGTAGCCGT
AGTTAGGCCACCACTTCAAGAACTCTGTAGCACCGCCTACATACCTCGCTCTGCTAATCCTGTTACCAGT
GGCTGCTGCCAGTGGCGATAAGTCGTGTCTTACCGGGTTGGACTCAAGACGATAGTTACCGGATAAGGCG
CAGCGGTCGGGCTGAACGGGGGGTTCGTGCACACAGCCCAGCTTGGAGCGAACGACCTACACCGAACTGA
GATACCTACAGCGTGAGCTATGAGAAAGCGCCACGCTTCCCGAAGGGAGAAAGGCGGACAGGTATCCGGT
AAGCGGCAGGGTCGGAACAGGAGAGCGCACGAGGGAGCTTCCAGGGGGAAACGCCTGGTATCTTTATAGT
CCTGTCGGGTTTCGCCACCTCTGACTTGAGCGTCGATTTTTGTGATGCTCGTCAGGGGGGCGGAGCCTAT
GGAAAAACGCCAGCAACGCGGCCTTTTTACGGTTCCTGGCCTTTTGCTGGCCTTTTGCTCACATGTTCTT
TCCTGCGTTATCCCCTGATTCTGTGGATAACCGTATTACCGCCTTTGAGTGAGCTGATACCGCTCGCCGC
AGCCGAACGACCGAGCGCAGCGAGTCAGTGAGCGAGGAAGCGCATATGAGCGCCCAATACGCAAACCGCC
TCTCCCCGCGCGTTGGCCGATTCATTAATGCAGCTGGCACGACAGGTTTCCCGACTGGAAAGCGGGCAGT
GAGCGCAACGCAATTAATACGCGTACCGCTAGCCAGGAAGAGTTTGTAGAAACGCAAAAAGGCCATCCGT
CAGGATGGCCTTCTGCTTAGTTTGATGCCTGGCAGTTTATGGCGGGCGTCCTGCCCGCCACCCTCCGGGC
CGTTGCTTCACAACGTTCAAATCCGCTCCCGGCGGATTTGTCCTACTCAGGAGAGCGTTCACCGACAAAC
AACAGATAAAACGAAAGGCCCAGTCTTCCGACTGAGCCTTTCGTTTTATTTGATGCCTGGCAGTTCCCTA
CTCTCGCGTTAACGCTAGCATGGATGTTTTCCCAGTCACGACGTTGTAAAACGACGGCCAGTGAGCGCGC
GTAATACGACTCACTATAGGGCGAATTGGGTACCTAACGGAGATCTGATATCGAGAATCCCGGTGCCGAG
GCCGCTCAATTGGTCGTAGACAGCTCTAGCACCGCTTAAACGCACGTACGCGCTGTCCCCCGCGTTTTAA
CCGCCAAGGGGATTACTCCCTAGTCTCCAGGCACGTGTCAGATATATACATCCGATATCGGATCTGATAT
CGAGAATCCCGGTGCCGAGGCCGCTCAATTGGTCGTAGACAGCTCTAGCACCGCTTAAACGCACGTACGC
GCTGTCCCCCGCGTTTTAACCGCCAAGGGGATTACTCCCTAGTCTCCAGGCACGTGTCAGATATATACAT
CCGATATCGGATCTGATATCGAGAATCCCGGTGCCGAGGCCGCTCAATTGGTCGTAGACAGCTCTAGCAC
CGCTTAAACGCACGTACGCGCTGTCCCCCGCGTTTTAACCGCCAAGGGGATTACTCCCTAGTCTCCAGGC
ACGTGTCAGATATATACATCCGATATCGGATCTGATATCGAGAATCCCGGTGCCGAGGCCGCTCAATTGG
TCGTAGACAGCTCTAGCACCGCTTAAACGCACGTACGCGCTGTCCCCCGCGTTTTAACCGCCAAGGGGAT
TACTCCCTAGTCTCCAGGCACGTGTCAGATATATACATCCGATATCGGATCTGATATCGAGAATCCCGGT
GCCGAGGCCGCTCAATTGGTCGTAGACAGCTCTAGCACCGCTTAAACGCACGTACGCGCTGTCCCCCGCG
TTTTAACCGCCAAGGGGATTACTCCCTAGTCTCCAGGCACGTGTCAGATATATACATCCGATATCGGATC
TGATATCGAGAATCCCGGTGCCGAGGCCGCTCAATTGGTCGTAGACAGCTCTAGCACCGCTTAAACGCAC
GTACGCGCTGTCCCCCGCGTTTTAACCGCCAAGGGGATTACTCCCTAGTCTCCAGGCACGTGTCAGATAT
ATACATCCGATATCGGATCTGATATCGAGAATCCCGGTGCCGAGGCCGCTCAATTGGTCGTAGACAGCTC
TAGCACCGCTTAAACGCACGTACGCGCTGTCCCCCGCGTTTTAACCGCCAAGGGGATTACTCCCTAGTCT
CCAGGCACGTGTCAGATATATACATCCGATATCGGATCTGATATCGAGAATCCCGGTGCCGAGGCCGCTC
AATTGGTCGTAGACAGCTCTAGCACCGCTTAAACGCACGTACGCGCTGTCCCCCGCGTTTTAACCGCCAA
GGGGATTACTCCCTAGTCTCCAGGCACGTGTCAGATATATACATCCGATATCGGATCTGATATCGAGAAT
CCCGGTGCCGAGGCCGCTCAATTGGTCGTAGACAGCTCTAGCACCGCTTAAACGCACGTACGCGCTGTCC
CCCGCGTTTTAACCGCCAAGGGGATTACTCCCTAGTCTCCAGGCACGTGTCAGATATATACATCCGATAT
CGGATCTGATATCGAGAATCCCGGTGCCGAGGCCGCTCAATTGGTCGTAGACAGCTCTAGCACCGCTTAA
ACGCACGTACGCGCTGTCCCCCGCGTTTTAACCGCCAAGGGGATTACTCCCTAGTCTCCAGGCACGTGTC
AGATATATACATCCGATATCGGATCTGATATCGAGAATCCCGGTGCCGAGGCCGCTCAATTGGTCGTAGA
CAGCTCTAGCACCGCTTAAACGCACGTACGCGCTGTCCCCCGCGTTTTAACCGCCAAGGGGATTACTCCC
TAGTCTCCAGGCACGTGTCAGATATATACATCCGATATCGGATCTGATATCGAGAATCCCGGTGCCGAGG
CCGCTCAATTGGTCGTAGACAGCTCTAGCACCGCTTAAACGCACGTACGCGCTGTCCCCCGCGTTTTAAC
CGCCAAGGGGATTACTCCCTAGTCTCCAGGCACGTGTCAGATATATACATCCGATATCGGATCTGATATC
GAGAATCCCGGTGCCGAGGCCGCTCAATTGGTCGTAGACAGCTCTAGCACCGCTTAAACGCACGTACGCG
CTGTCCCCCGCGTTTTAACCGCCAAGGGGATTACTCCCTAGTCTCCAGGCACGTGTCAGATATATACATC
CGATATCGGATCTGATATCGAGAATCCCGGTGCCGAGGCCGCTCAATTGGTCGTAGACAGCTCTAGCACC
GCTTAAACGCACGTACGCGCTGTCCCCCGCGTTTTAACCGCCAAGGGGATTACTCCCTAGTCTCCAGGCA
CGTGTCAGATATATACATCCGATATCGGATCTGATATCGAGAATCCCGGTGCCGAGGCCGCTCAATTGGT
CGTAGACAGCTCTAGCACCGCTTAAACGCACGTACGCGCTGTCCCCCGCGTTTTAACCGCCAAGGGGATT
ACTCCCTAGTCTCCAGGCACGTGTCAGATATATACATCCGATATCGGATCTGATATCGAGAATCCCGGTG
CCGAGGCCGCTCAATTGGTCGTAGACAGCTCTAGCACCGCTTAAACGCACGTACGCGCTGTCCCCCGCGT
TTTAACCGCCAAGGGGATTACTCCCTAGTCTCCAGGCACGTGTCAGATATATACATCCGATATCGGATCT
GATATCGAGAATCCCGGTGCCGAGGCCGCTCAATTGGTCGTAGACAGCTCTAGCACCGCTTAAACGCACG
TACGCGCTGTCCCCCGCGTTTTAACCGCCAAGGGGATTACTCCCTAGTCTCCAGGCACGTGTCAGATATA
TACATCCGATATCGGATCTGATATCGAGAATCCCGGTGCCGAGGCCGCTCAATTGGTCGTAGACAGCTCT
AGCACCGCTTAAACGCACGTACGCGCTGTCCCCCGCGTTTTAACCGCCAAGGGGATTACTCCCTAGTCTC
CAGGCACGTGTCAGATATATACATCCGATATCGGATCTGATATCGAGAATCCCGGTGCCGAGGCCGCTCA
ATTGGTCGTAGACAGCTCTAGCACCGCTTAAACGCACGTACGCGCTGTCCCCCGCGTTTTAACCGCCAAG
GGGATTACTCCCTAGTCTCCAGGCACGTGTCAGATATATACATCCGATATCGGATCTGATATCGAGAATC
CCGGTGCCGAGGCCGCTCAATTGGTCGTAGACAGCTCTAGCACCGCTTAAACGCACGTACGCGCTGTCCC
CCGCGTTTTAACCGCCAAGGGGATTACTCCCTAGTCTCCAGGCACGTGTCAGATATATACATCCGATATC
GGATCTGATATCGAGAATCCCGGTGCCGAGGCCGCTCAATTGGTCGTAGACAGCTCTAGCACCGCTTAAA
CGCACGTACGCGCTGTCCCCCGCGTTTTAACCGCCAAGGGGATTACTCCCTAGTCTCCAGGCACGTGTCA
GATATATACATCCGATATCGGATCTGATATCGAGAATCCCGGTGCCGAGGCCGCTCAATTGGTCGTAGAC
AGCTCTAGCACCGCTTAAACGCACGTACGCGCTGTCCCCCGCGTTTTAACCGCCAAGGGGATTACTCCCT
AGTCTCCAGGCACGTGTCAGATATATACATCCGATATCGGATCTGATATCGAGAATCCCGGTGCCGAGGC
CGCTCAATTGGTCGTAGACAGCTCTAGCACCGCTTAAACGCACGTACGCGCTGTCCCCCGCGTTTTAACC
GCCAAGGGGATTACTCCCTAGTCTCCAGGCACGTGTCAGATATATACATCCGATATCGGATCTGATATCG
AGAATCCCGGTGCCGAGGCCGCTCAATTGGTCGTAGACAGCTCTAGCACCGCTTAAACGCACGTACGCGC
TGTCCCCCGCGTTTTAACCGCCAAGGGGATTACTCCCTAGTCTCCAGGCACGTGTCAGATATATACATCC
GATATCGGATCTGATATCGAGAATCCCGGTGCCGAGGCCGCTCAATTGGTCGTAGACAGCTCTAGCACCG
CTTAAACGCACGTACGCGCTGTCCCCCGCGTTTTAACCGCCAAGGGGATTACTCCCTAGTCTCCAGGCAC
GTGTCAGATATATACATCCGATATCGGATCTGATATCGAGAATCCCGGTGCCGAGGCCGCTCAATTGGTC
GTAGACAGCTCTAGCACCGCTTAAACGCACGTACGCGCTGTCCCCCGCGTTTTAACCGCCAAGGGGATTA
CTCCCTAGTCTCCAGGCACGTGTCAGATATATACATCCGATATCGGATCTGATATCGAGAATCCCGGTGC
CGAGGCCGCTCAATTGGTCGTAGACAGCTCTAGCACCGCTTAAACGCACGTACGCGCTGTCCCCCGCGTT
TTAACCGCCAAGGGGATTACTCCCTAGTCTCCAGGCACGTGTCAGATATATACATCCGATATCGGATCTG
ATATCGAGAATCCCGGTGCCGAGGCCGCTCAATTGGTCGTAGACAGCTCTAGCACCGCTTAAACGCACGT
ACGCGCTGTCCCCCGCGTTTTAACCGCCAAGGGGATTACTCCCTAGTCTCCAGGCACGTGTCAGATATAT
ACATCCGATATCGGATCTGATATCGAGAATCCCGGTGCCGAGGCCGCTCAATTGGTCGTAGACAGCTCTA
GCACCGCTTAAACGCACGTACGCGCTGTCCCCCGCGTTTTAACCGCCAAGGGGATTACTCCCTAGTCTCC
AGGCACGTGTCAGATATATACATCCGATATCGGATCTGATATCGAGAATCCCGGTGCCGAGGCCGCTCAA
TTGGTCGTAGACAGCTCTAGCACCGCTTAAACGCACGTACGCGCTGTCCCCCGCGTTTTAACCGCCAAGG
GGATTACTCCCTAGTCTCCAGGCACGTGTCAGATATATACATCCGATATCGGATCCACTAGTTCTAGAGC
GGCCGCCACCGCGGTGGAGCTCCAGCTTTTGTTCCCTTTAGTGAGGGTTAATTGCGCGCTTGGCGTAATC
ATGGTCATAGCTGTTTCCTGGCAGCTCTGGCCCGTGTCTCAAAATCTCTGATGTTACATTGCACAAGATA
AAAATATATCATCATGAACAATAAAACTGTCTGCTTACATAAACAGTAATACAAGGGGTGTT
Features (pLannotate 1.2.2; 9 found; start..end, strand, type, name):
      1..810     +  CDS            KanR: aminoglycoside phosphotransferase; aph(3')-Ia; confers resistance to kanamycin in bacteria or G418 (Geneticin®) in eukaryotes
    957..1545    +  rep_origin     ori: high-copy-number ColE1/pMB1/pBR322/pUC origin of replication
   1730..1822    +  CDS            lacI (fragment): lac repressor; lacI; The lac repressor binds to the lac operator to inhibit transcription in E. coli. This inhibition can be relieved by adding lactose or isopropyl-β-D-thiogalactopyranoside (IPTG).
   1877..1904    -  terminator     rrnB T2 terminator: transcription terminator T2 from the E. coli rrnB gene
   2036..2079    +  terminator     rrnB T1 terminator: Escherichia coli rrnB; transcription terminator T1 from the E. coli rrnB gene
   2126..2164    -  CDS            lacZα (fragment): LacZα fragment of β-galactosidase; lacZ fragment
   2172..2190    +  promoter       T7 promoter: promoter for bacteriophage T7 RNA polymerase
   6981..7022    -  misc_feature   MCS (fragment): pBluescript multiple cloning site
   7035..7053    -  promoter       T3 promoter: promoter for bacteriophage T3 RNA polymerase
