[The description below was written by a language model from this plasmid's Addgene catalogue record and pLannotate feature annotations shown in this document.]
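Description:
pEM184_30x147bp_Widom601 is a bacterial DNA-amplification plasmid built to produce large quantities of the 147-bp Widom 601 nucleosome positioning sequence. It is based on the small pMLS280 backbone (about 2.4 kb), in which one backbone SapI site was converted to an NdeI site. It is propagated in E. coli through a high-copy ColE1/pUC-type origin with kanamycin selection from an aminoglycoside phosphotransferase (KanR) gene. The total size is about 7.2 kb, of which roughly 4.8 kb is the synthetic insert: thirty tandem copies of the 601 sequence. The array was assembled by restriction cloning, with the KpnI site at the 5′ end retained and the 3′ junction formed from BamHI and BglII ends, which destroys both sites. This pattern is consistent with iterative doubling of a repeat unit.

The construct has no expression payload. The annotated features are backbone remnants: short lacI and lacZα fragments, rrnB T1 and T2 terminators, a pBluescript MCS fragment, and T7 and T3 promoters that flank the insert and serve mainly as sequencing primer sites. The array itself lies in the unannotated interval between the T7 promoter and the MCS fragment in the 7,202-nt long-read record. A second 2,750-nt short-read record shows the same backbone features but only a few hundred bases between them, probably because the repeats collapsed during assembly, so the long-read record is the one that matches the catalogue size. Because the insert is highly repetitive, the depositor suggests that a recombination-deficient host is better suited to propagating it. The depositor's comments indicate that the 601 DNA is purified from the plasmid and combined with recombinant histones to reconstitute nucleosome core particles. The associated work used it to study how histone H3 tail charge patterns affect nucleosome condensates.
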