Addgene plasmid #240634: pEM184_30x147bp_Widom601
Purpose: 30x 147-bp Widom 601 nucleosome positioning sequence
Depositing lab: Emma Morrison. Depositing organization: Medical College of Wisconsin. Publication: Histone H3 tail charge patterns govern nucleosome condensate formation and dynamics. Hammonds EF, Singh A, Suresh KK, Yang S, Zahorodny SSM, Gupta R, Potoyan DA, Banerjee PR, Morrison EA. bioRxiv [Preprint]. 2025 Apr 10:2025.04.09.647968. doi: 10.1101/2025.04.09.647968. PubMed 40291647.
Backbone
  Vector backbone: pMLS280
  Backbone manufacturer: Erik Jorgensen (Addgene plasmid #73738)
  Backbone size w/o insert (bp): 2438
  Total vector size (bp): 7202
  Modifications to backbone: A backbone SapI site in pMLS280 was changed to an NdeI site
  Vector type: DNA amplification
Growth in bacteria
  Bacterial resistance: Kanamycin, 50 μg/mL
  Growth temperature: 37°C
  Growth strain: NEB Stable
  Growth instructions: We routinely grow in NEB 5-alpha for amplifying large quantities from the sequenced plasmid stock. Due to the repetitive sequence, for propagation and distribution, NEB Stable would likely be better suited.
  Copy number: High Copy
Gene/Insert
  Gene/Insert name: 30x 147-bp Widom 601
  Species: Synthetic
  Insert size (bp): 4764
  Cloning method: Restriction Enzyme; 5′ cloning site KpnI (not destroyed); 3′ cloning site BamHI, BglII (destroyed during cloning)
  Sequencing primers: 5′ T7 promoter, M13 forward; 3′ T3 promoter, M13 reverse
Terms and licenses: Academic/Nonprofit Terms; Industry Terms: Not Available to Industry
Depositor comments: Cloning carried out as in: Dyer PN, Edayathumangalam RS, White CL, Bao Y, Chakravarthy S, Muthurajan UM, Luger K. Reconstitution of nucleosome core particles from recombinant histones and DNA. Methods Enzymol. 2004;375:23-44. doi: 10.1016/s0076-6879(03)75002-2. PMID: 14870657. DNA purification as in: Paintsil EA, Morrison EA. Preparation of Recombinant Histones and Widom 601 DNA for Reconstitution of Nucleosome Core Particles. Methods Mol Biol. 2023;2599:163-175. doi: 10.1007/978-1-0716-2847-8_12. PMID: 36427149. Nucleosome core particle reconstitutions largely as in: Hammonds EF, Morrison EA. Nucleosome Core Particle Reconstitution with Recombinant Histones and Widom 601 DNA. Methods Mol Biol. 2023;2599:177-190. doi: 10.1007/978-1-0716-2847-8_13. PMID: 36427150. Exception: Suggest reconstitution molar ratios of 1:1:2 DNA:H3/H4-tetramer:H2A/H2B-dimer. Please visit https://doi.org/10.1101/2025.04.09.647968 for bioRxiv preprint.
How to cite: pEM184_30x147bp_Widom601 was a gift from Emma Morrison (Addgene plasmid # 240634 ; http://n2t.net/addgene:240634 ; RRID:Addgene_240634)
